>Addgene plasmid #20710 | pEF Itk W208K myc | addgene partial sequence | sequence record 26525 | 20710 with mItk-F2 5'- ccttctcccagctgttaagc
GGGCTTGCTGGTGCCGAATTCATGGAGCAAAAGCTCATTTCTGAAGAGGACTTGCGCAAATTCGATATCT
GACTGACTGAAGCTAGCTTATCGATACCGTCGAGTCTAGAGTGAGGGTCCCCACCTGGGACCCTTGAGAG
TATCAGGTCTCCCACGTGGGAGACAAGAAATCCCTGTTTAATATTTAAACAGCAGTGTTCCCCATCTGGG
TCCTTGCACCCCTCACTCTGGCCTCAGCCGACTGCACAGCGGCCCCTGCATCCCCTTGGCTGTGAGGCCC
CTGGACAAGCAGAGGTGGCCAGAGCTGGGAGGCATGGCCCTGGGGTCCCACGAATTTGCTGGGGAATCTC
GTTTTTCTTCTTAAGACTTTTGGGACATGGTTTGACTCCCGAACATCACCGACGTGTCTCCTGTTTTTCT
GGGTGGCCTCGGGACACCTGCCCTGCCCCCACGAGGGTCAGGACTGTGACTCTTTTTAGGGCCAGGCAGG
TGCCTGGACATTTGCCTTGCTGGACGGGGACTGGGGATGTGGGAGGGAGCAGACAGGAGGAATCATGTCA
GGCCTGTGTGTGAAAGGAAGCTCCACTGTCACCCTCCACCTCTTCACCCCCCACTTGCCAGTGTCCCCTC
CACTGTCACATTG
