>Addgene plasmid #20710 | pEF Itk W208K myc | addgene partial sequence | sequence record 26526 | 20710 with EF-1a-for
TGTCGTGAGGATTCTCTAGTATCGATAAGCTTGATATCGAATTCGCTCGAGGCGGCCGCACCATGAACAA
CTTCATCCTCCTGGAAGAACAGCTGATCAAGAAGTCCCAACAGAAGAGAAGGACTTCTCCCTCGAATTTT
AAAGTTCGTTTCTTTGTCTTAACGAAAGCCAGCCTGGCCTACTTTGAGGACCGCCACGGGAAGAAGCGCA
CGTTGAAGGGCTCCATTGAACTCTCCAGAATCAAGTGTGTGGAGATTGTCAAGAGTGACATTAGCATCCC
GTGCCACTATAAATACCCTTTTCAGGTCGTGCATGACAACTATCTCCTGTATGTGTTTGCTCCAGACTGT
GAGAGTCGGCAGCGCTGGGTGCTGACCCTTAAAGAAGAAACGAGGAATAACAACAGCCTGGTATCCAAGT
ATCACCCTAATTTCTGGATGGATGGGCGGTGGAGGTGCTGCTCCCAGCTGGAGAAGCCTGCTGTAGGCTG
TGCTCCCTACGACCCATCCAAGAATGCTTCAAAGAAGCCTCTTCCTCCTACTCCTGAAGACAACAGGCGG
TCATTTCAGGAACCTGAAGAAACCCTGGTCATTGCCTTGTACGACTACCAAACCAACGACCCTCAGGAGC
TCGCGCTGCGGTGTGATGAAGAGTACTACCTGCTGGACAGCTCCGAGATCCACAAGTGGAGGGTTCAAGA
CAAAAATGGGCATGAAGGATATGCACCAAGCAGTTACCTGGTAGAAAAATCTCCAAATAACCTTG
