[The description below was written by a language model from this plasmid's Addgene catalogue record.]
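Description:
pEF Itk W208K myc is a mammalian expression plasmid built on the pEF-BOS backbone and carrying a mutant form of mouse Itk (IL2-inducible T-cell kinase, also known as Emt, Tsk or Tcsk). It is propagated in E. coli under ampicillin selection; the record lists the copy number as unknown and names neither the bacterial origin of replication nor any mammalian selection marker. pEF-BOS vectors drive expression from the human EF-1α promoter, a strong constitutive promoter active in many mammalian cell types. The record does not name the promoter outright, but its use of an EF-1α forward sequencing primer is consistent with this arrangement.

The insert, designated Itk SH3*, encodes Itk with a W208K substitution that, according to the record, inactivates the ligand-binding pocket of the SH3 domain. A myc epitope tag is fused to the C terminus of the protein, allowing the exogenous kinase to be detected or immunoprecipitated with anti-myc antibodies and distinguished from endogenous Itk. The insert was introduced by restriction enzyme cloning, although the sites used are not stated, and the depositor refers readers to an author's map for further detail.

Itk is a Tec-family tyrosine kinase that acts downstream of the T cell receptor. The associated publication concerns the biochemical interactions that link Itk to the TCR-initiated signalling cascade. This SH3 loss-of-function mutant is therefore suited to transfection experiments that test how SH3-mediated interactions contribute to Itk's binding partners, regulation or signalling, typically in comparison with wild-type Itk or other domain mutants. No feature table or sequence annotation accompanies the record, so finer details of the construct cannot be confirmed.
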