Addgene plasmid #20710: pEF Itk W208K myc
Depositing lab: Leslie Berg. Depositing organization: University of Massachusetts, Worcester. Publication: Biochemical interactions integrating Itk with the T cell receptor-initiated signaling cascade. Bunnell SC, Diehn M, Yaffe MB, Findell PR, Cantley LC, Berg LJ. J Biol Chem. 2000 Jan 21. 275(3):2219-30. 10.1074/jbc.275.3.2219 PubMed 10636929.
Backbone
  Vector backbone: pEF-BOS
  Vector type: Mammalian Expression
Growth in bacteria
  Bacterial resistance: Ampicillin, 100 μg/mL
  Growth temperature: 37°C
  Growth strain: DH5alpha
  Copy number: Unknown
Gene/Insert
  Gene/Insert name: Itk SH3* (alt name: IL2-inducible T-cell kinase)
  Species: M. musculus (mouse)
  Mutation: W208K. Inactivates binding pocket of SH3 domain.
  Entrez Gene: Itk (a.k.a. Emt, Tcsk, Tsk)
  Tag / fusion protein: myc (C terminal on insert)
  Cloning method: Restriction Enzyme
  Sequencing primers: 5′ EF-1a forward
Terms and licenses: Academic/Nonprofit Terms; Industry Terms: Not Available to Industry
Depositor comments: W208K. See author's map for more information.
How to cite: pEF Itk W208K myc was a gift from Leslie Berg (Addgene plasmid # 20710 ; http://n2t.net/addgene:20710 ; RRID:Addgene_20710)
